Addgene plasmid #127000: pJUMP19-J23107_P
Purpose: Basic Part P- Promoter (constitutive); J23107.
Depositing lab: Chris French. Depositing organization: University of Edinburgh. Publication: Joint universal modular plasmids (JUMP): a flexible vector platform for synthetic biology. Valenzuela-Ortega M, French C. Synth Biol (Oxf). 2021 Feb 2;6(1):ysab003. doi: 10.1093/synbio/ysab003. eCollection 2021. PubMed 33623824.
Backbone
  Vector backbone: pJUMP19-Pac
  Backbone manufacturer: Backbone derived from SEVA.
  Vector type: Bacterial Expression, Synthetic Biology
Growth in bacteria
  Bacterial resistance: Ampicillin, 100 μg/mL
  Growth temperature: 37°C
  Growth strain: JM109
  Copy number: Low Copy
Gene/Insert
  Gene/Insert name: Part J23107_P
  Species: Synthetic
  Mutation: None
  Cloning method: Restriction Enzyme; 5′ cloning site Unknown (unknown if destroyed)
Terms and licenses: Academic/Nonprofit Terms; Industry Terms: Not Available to Industry
Depositor comments: Part sub-domesticated from CIDAR MoClo toolkit (PMID: 26479688) Please visit https://www.biorxiv.org/content/10.1101/799585v1 for bioRxiv preprint.
How to cite: pJUMP19-J23107_P was a gift from Chris French (Addgene plasmid # 127000 ; http://n2t.net/addgene:127000 ; RRID:Addgene_127000)
