[The description below was written by a language model from this plasmid's Addgene catalogue record and pLannotate feature annotations shown in this document.]
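Description:
pJUMP19-J23107_P is a basic "level 0" part plasmid from the Joint Universal Modular Plasmids (JUMP) platform, a SEVA-derived vector family for modular bacterial synthetic biology. It is built on the pJUMP19-Pac backbone and stores a single synthetic part, the constitutive promoter J23107, in the promoter (P) position of the assembly standard. The depositor notes that the part was sub-domesticated from the CIDAR MoClo toolkit. The exact cloning sites are not recorded.

The annotated sequence is about 3.9 kb. The promoter itself is not called as a feature, but BioBrick prefix and suffix sequences flank a short interval of roughly 80 bp near the start of the record, which is presumably where the part sits. Immediately downstream lie a phage T7 gene 10 ribosome binding site, a GFP open reading frame (annotated as yEGFP) and the lambda t0 terminator. This arrangement would allow transcription leaving the insertion site to be read as fluorescence, although the record does not state that purpose.

Selection is by ampicillin, through the bla gene with its own promoter and the fd terminator. Replication depends on a ColE1/pMB1-type origin accompanied by rop and the bom region, which fits the low copy number listed in the catalogue. An incP oriT allows conjugative mobilisation when transfer functions are supplied in trans, and an rrnB T1 terminator helps insulate the cargo region from the backbone. A short mbeC fragment is probably a remnant of the ColE1-type sequence.

The plasmid is maintained in E. coli and serves as a source of a constitutive promoter for assembling transcription units in modular cloning schemes.
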