Features (pLannotate 1.2.2; 14 found; start..end, strand, type, name):
     39..60      +  misc_feature   BioBrick prefix: BioBrick prefix for parts that do not start with "ATG"
    145..165     +  misc_feature   BioBrick suffix: universal suffix for all parts
    193..213     +  RBS            RBS: efficient ribosome binding site from bacteriophage T7 gene 10 (Olins and Rangwala, 1989)
    221..940     +  CDS            yEGFP: yEGFP is a fluorescent protein published in 1997.
    980..1074    +  terminator     lambda t0 terminator: transcription terminator from phage lambda
   1147..1238    +  promoter       AmpR promoter: bla
   1239..2096    +  CDS            bla: BLAT_ECOLX - Experimental evidence at protein level: Swiss-Prot protein existence level 1. TEM-type are the most prevalent beta-lactamases in enterobacteria; they hydrolyze the beta-lactam bond in susceptible beta-lactam antibiotics, thus conferring resistance to penicillins and cephalosporins. TEM-3 and TEM-4 are capable of hydrolyzing cefotaxime and ceftazidime. TEM-5 is capable of hydrolyzing ceftazidime. TEM-6 is capable of hydrolyzing ceftazidime and aztreonam. TEM-8/CAZ-2, TEM- 16/CAZ-7 and TEM-24/CAZ-6 are markedly active against ceftazidime. IRT- 4 shows resistance to beta-lactamase in
   2103..2142    +  terminator     fd terminator: central terminator from bacteriophage fd (Otsuka and Kunisawa, 1982)
   2289..2397    +  oriT           oriT: incP origin of transfer
   2433..3021    +  rep_origin     ori: high-copy-number ColE1/pMB1/pBR322/pUC origin of replication
   3207..3347    -  misc_feature   bom: basis of mobility region from pBR322
   3449..3640    -  CDS            rop: Rop protein, which maintains plasmids at low copy number; rop
   3681..3791    +  CDS            mbeC (fragment): MBEC_ECOLX - Experimental evidence at protein level: Swiss-Prot protein existence level 1. Required for efficient mobilization of ColE1 plasmid and is thus essential to promote the specific transfer of the plasmid during conjugation. Probably functions by inducing DNA bending, helping the MbeA relaxase to melt the DNA around the nic site and cleave the phosphodiester bond. Binds specifically double-stranded DNA (dsDNA) containing the ColE1 oriT but does not recognize the inverted repeat (IR). From Escherichia coli.
   3820..3906    -  terminator     rrnB T1 terminator: Escherichia coli rrnB; transcription terminator T1 from the E. coli rrnB gene
>Addgene plasmid #127000 | pJUMP19-J23107_P | addgene full sequence | sequence record 248155 | Addgene NGS Result
TTAATTAAGGAGTTTTGCAGGTGCACCTGCTTTTCGCTGAATTCGCGGCCGCTTCTAGAGGGTCTGCGAT
GTTTGGTCTCTGGAGTTTACGGCTAGCTCAGCCCTAGGTATTATGCTAGCTACTTGAGACCTTTCATCGC
GACCTACTAGTAGCGGCCGCTGCAGGGAGTAACTTCTGACTGAGTTGCATACTTGTTTAACTTTAAGAAG
GAGATATACAATGGTAGCCCGTAAAGGAGAAGAACTTTTCACTGGAGTTGTCCCAATTCTTGTTGAATTA
GATGGTGATGTTAATGGGCACAAATTTTCTGTCAGTGGAGAGGGTGAAGGTGATGCAACATACGGAAAAC
TTACCCTTAAATTTATTTGCACTACTGGAAAACTACCTGTTCCATGGCCAACACTTGTCACTACTTTCGG
TTATGGTGTTCAATGCTTTGCGAGATACCCAGATCATATGAAACAGCATGACTTTTTCAAGAGTGCCATG
CCCGAAGGTTATGTACAGGAAAGAACTATATTTTTCAAAGATGACGGGAACTACAAGACACGTGCTGAAG
TCAAGTTTGAAGGTGATACCCTTGTTAATAGAATCGAGTTAAAAGGTATTGATTTTAAAGAAGATGGAAA
CATTCTTGGACACAAATTGGAATACAACTATAACTCACACAATGTATACATCATGGCAGACAAACAAAAG
AATGGAATCAAAGTTAACTTCAAAATTAGACACAACATTGAAGATGGAAGCGTTCAACTAGCAGACCATT
ATCAACAAAATACTCCAATTGGCGATGGCCCTGTCCTTTTACCAGACAACCATTACCTGTCCACACAATC
TGCCCTTTCGAAAGATCCCAACGAAAAGAGAGATCACATGGTCCTTCTTGAGTTTGTAACAGCTGCTGGG
ATTACACATGGCATGGATGAACTATACAAAGGTTCGTAACTTCTGACTGAGTTGCACGCTCTAGTCTTGG
ACTCCTGTTGATAGATCCAGTAATGACCTCAGAACTCCATCTGGATTTGTTCAGAACGCTCGGTTGCCGC
CGGGCGTTTTTTATTGGTGAGAATCCAGGGGTCCCCAATAATTACGATTTAAATTAGTAGCCCGCCTAAT
GAGCGGGCTTTTTTTTAATTCCCCTATTTGTTTATTTTTCTAAATACATTCAAATATGTATCCGCTCATG
AGACAATAACCCTGATAAATGCTTCAATAATATTGAAAAAGGAAGAGTATGAGCATTCAGCATTTTCGTG
TGGCGCTGATTCCGTTTTTTGCGGCGTTTTGCCTGCCGGTGTTTGCGCATCCGGAAACCCTGGTGAAAGT
GAAAGATGCGGAAGATCAACTGGGTGCGCGCGTGGGCTATATTGAACTGGATCTGAACAGCGGCAAAATT
CTGGAATCTTTTCGTCCGGAAGAACGTTTTCCGATGATGAGCACCTTTAAAGTGCTGCTGTGCGGTGCGG
TTCTGAGCCGTGTGGATGCGGGCCAGGAACAACTGGGCCGTCGTATTCATTATAGCCAGAACGATCTGGT
GGAATATAGCCCGGTGACCGAAAAACATCTGACCGATGGCATGACCGTGCGTGAACTGTGCAGCGCGGCG
ATTACCATGAGCGATAACACCGCGGCGAACCTGCTGCTGACGACCATTGGCGGTCCGAAAGAACTGACCG
CGTTTCTGCATAACATGGGCGATCATGTGACCCGTCTGGATCGTTGGGAACCGGAACTGAACGAAGCGAT
TCCGAACGATGAACGTGATACCACCATGCCGGCAGCAATGGCGACCACCCTGCGTAAACTGCTGACGGGT
GAGCTGCTGACCCTGGCAAGCCGCCAGCAACTGATTGATTGGATGGAAGCGGATAAAGTGGCGGGTCCGC
TGCTGCGTAGCGCGCTGCCGGCTGGCTGGTTTATTGCGGATAAAAGCGGTGCGGGCGAACGTGGCAGCCG
TGGCATTATTGCGGCGCTGGGCCCGGATGGTAAACCGAGCCGTATTGTGGTGATTTATACCACCGGCAGC
CAGGCGACGATGGATGAACGTAACCGTCAGATTGCGGAAATTGGCGCGAGCCTGATTAAACATTGGTAAA
CCGATACAATTAAAGGCTCCTTTTGGAGCCTTTTTTTTTGGACGACCCTTGTCCTTTTCCGCTGCATAAC
CCTGCTTCGGGGTCATTATAGCGATTTTTTCGGTATATCCATCCTTTTTCGCACGATATACAGGATTTTG
CCAAAGGGTTCGTGTAGACTTTCCTTGGTGTATCCAACGGCGTCAGCCGGGCAGGATAGGTGAAGTAGGC
CCACCCGCGAGCGGGTGTTCCTTCTTCACTGTCCCTTATTCGCACCTGGCGGTGCTCAACGGGAATCCTG
CTCTGCGAGGCTGGCCGTAGGCCGGCCCCGTAGAAAAGATCAAAGGATCTTCTTGAGATCCTTTTTTTCT
GCGCGTAATCTGCTGCTTGCAAACAAAAAAACCACCGCTACCAGCGGTGGTTTGTTTGCCGGATCAAGAG
CTACCAACTCTTTTTCCGAAGGTAACTGGCTTCAGCAGAGCGCAGATACCAAATACTGTCCTTCTAGTGT
AGCCGTAGTTAGGCCACCACTTCAAGAACTCTGTAGCACCGCCTACATACCTCGCTCTGCTAATCCTGTT
ACCAGTGGCTGCTGCCAGTGGCGATAAGTCGTGTCTTACCGGGTTGGACTCAAGACGATAGTTACCGGAT
AAGGCGCAGCGGTCGGGCTGAACGGGGGGTTCGTGCACACAGCCCAGCTTGGAGCGAACGACCTACACCG
AACTGAGATACCTACAGCGTGAGCTATGAGAAAGCGCCACGCTTCCCGAAGGGAGAAAGGCGGACAGGTA
TCCGGTAAGCGGCAGGGTCGGAACAGGAGAGCGCACGAGGGAGCTTCCAGGGGGAAACGCCTGGTATCTT
TATAGTCCTGTCGGGTTTCGCCACCTCTGACTTGAGCGTCGATTTTTGTGATGCTCGTCAGGGGGGCGGA
GCCTATGGAAAAACGCCAGCAACGCGGCCTTTTTACGGTTCCTGGCCTTTTGCTGGCCTTTTGCTCACAT
GTTCTTTCCTGCGTTATCCCCTGATTCTGTGGATAACCGTATTACCGCCTTTGAGTGAGCTGATACCGCT
CGCCGCAGCCGAACGACCGAGCGCAGCGAGTCAGTGAGCGAGGAAGCGGAAGAGCGCCTGATGCGGTATT
TTCTCCTTACGCATCTGTGCGGTATTTCACACCGCATATGGTGCACTCTCAGTACAATCTGCTCTGATGC
CGCATAGTTAAGCCAGTATACACTCCGCTATCGCTACGTGACTGGGTCATGGCTGCGCCCCGACACCCGC
CAACACCCGCTGACGCGCCCTGACGGGCTTGTCTGCTCCCGGCATCCGCTTACAGACAAGCTGTGACAGT
CTCCGGGAGCTGCATGTGTCAGAGGTTTTCACCGTCATCACCGAAACGCGCGAGGCAGCTGCGGTAAAGC
TCATCAGCGTGGTCGTGCAGCGATTCACAGATGTCTGCCTGTTCATCCGCGTCCAGCTCGTTGAGTTTCT
CCAGAAGCGTTAATGTCTGGCTTCTGATAAAGCGGGCCATGTTAAGGGCGGTTTTTTCCTGTTTGGTCAC
TGATGCCTCCGTGTAAGGGGGATTTCTGTTCATGGGGGTAATGATACCGATGAAACGAGAGAGGATGCTC
ACGATACGGGTTACTGATGATGAACATGCCCGGTTACTGGAACGTTGTGAGGGTAAACAACTGGCGGTAT
GGATGCGGCGGGGGCGCGCCCAGCTGTCTAGGGCGGCGGATTTGTCCTACTCAGGAGAGCGTTCACCGAC
AAACAACAGATAAAACGAAAGGCCCAGTCTTTCGACTGAGCCTTTCGTTTTATTTGATGCCT
